Addgene plasmid #196049: TRUPATH Triple Gai2
Purpose: Encodes a G alpha subunit (GNAl2) with RLuc8, a G gamma subunit (GNG8) with GFP2 and a G beta subunit (GNB3) as optimal components of a BRET2 biosensor for studying heterotrimeric G proteins
Depositing lab: Justin English. Publication: TRUPATH, an open-source biosensor platform for interrogating the GPCR transducerome. Olsen RHJ, DiBerto JF, English JG, Glaudin AM, Krumm BE, Slocum ST, Che T, Gavin AC, McCorvy JD, Roth BL, Strachan RT. Nat Chem Biol. 2020 May 4. pii: 10.1038/s41589-020-0535-8. doi: 10.1038/s41589-020-0535-8. PubMed 32367019.
Backbone
  Vector backbone: pcDNA3.1(+)
  Backbone manufacturer: Genscript
  Backbone size w/o insert (bp): 5127
  Total vector size (bp): 9856
  Vector type: Mammalian Expression, Luciferase
  Selectable markers: Neomycin (select with G418)
Growth in bacteria
  Bacterial resistance: Ampicillin, 100 μg/mL
  Growth temperature: 37°C
  Growth strain: DH5alpha
  Copy number: High Copy
Gene/Insert 1
  Gene/Insert name: GAlphai2-RLuc8 (alt name: GNAI2)
  Species: H. sapiens (human)
  Insert size (bp): 2034
  Mutation: RLuc8 and flanking SGGGGS linkers have been inserted at amino acid position 92 of the alpha subunit
  Entrez Gene: GNAI2 (a.k.a. GIP, GNAI2B, HG1C, H_LUCA15.1, H_LUCA16.1)
  Promoter: CMV
  Cloning method: Unknown
  Sequencing primers: 5′ gccacgttgtgagttggatag; 3′ TAGAAGGCACAGTCGAGG
Gene/Insert 2
  Gene/Insert name: GGamma8-GFP2 (alt name: GNG8)
  Species: H. sapiens (human)
  Insert size (bp): 942
  Entrez Gene: GNG8
  Promoter: CMV
  Tag / fusion protein: GFP2 and GSAG linker (N terminal on insert)
  Cloning method: Unknown
  Sequencing primers: 5′ gagggcagaggaagtcttc; 3′ GATTTAGGTGACACTATAG
Gene/Insert 3
  Gene/Insert name: GBeta3 (alt name: GNB3)
  Species: H. sapiens (human)
  Insert size (bp): 1020
  Entrez Gene: GNB3 (a.k.a. CSNB1H, HG2D)
  Promoter: CMV
  Cloning method: Unknown
  Sequencing primers: 5′ CGCAAATGGGCGGTAGGCGTG; 3′ ccggtagggccgggattc
Resource information
  A portion of this plasmid was derived from a plasmid made by: AddgeneTRUPATH Kit #1000000163
Terms and licenses: Academic/Nonprofit Terms; Industry Terms: Not Available to Industry
How to cite: TRUPATH Triple Gai2 was a gift from Justin English (Addgene plasmid # 196049 ; http://n2t.net/addgene:196049 ; RRID:Addgene_196049)
