[The description below was written by a language model from this plasmid's Addgene catalogue record and pLannotate feature annotations shown in this document.]
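Description:
TRUPATH Triple Gai2 is a mammalian expression plasmid built on the pcDNA3.1(+) backbone that delivers all three subunits of a heterotrimeric G protein BRET2 biosensor from a single vector. It is maintained in E. coli through a high-copy ColE1/pUC-type origin with ampicillin resistance. It also carries an f1 origin and an SV40 promoter-driven neomycin resistance cassette with an SV40 poly(A) signal, allowing G418 selection in mammalian cells. The catalogue lists a total size of 9,856 bp, whereas the sequenced record annotated here is 10,165 nt; the record does not explain the difference.

The payload is a single transcription unit driven by the CMV enhancer/promoter and terminated by the bGH poly(A) signal. Human GNB3 (Gβ3, untagged) comes first, followed after a short unannotated gap by GFP2 (annotated as EGFP by similarity) fused through a GSAG linker to the N-terminus of human GNG8 (Gγ8). How these two reading frames are separated is not annotated or stated in the record. An EMCV IRES then directs translation of human GNAI2 (Gαi2), into which RLuc8, a Renilla luciferase variant, has been inserted at amino acid position 92 with flanking SGGGGS linkers. The annotation tool labels the two Gα halves around the luciferase as GNAT1 and GNAZ fragments, which presumably reflects homology among Gα family members rather than different genes.

In the assembled heterotrimer, RLuc8 on Gα acts as the energy donor to GFP2 on Gγ. Receptor-driven G protein activation and subunit rearrangement are read out as a change in BRET2 signal. The construct derives from the TRUPATH kit, uses the subunit combination described as optimal for Gαi2, and is intended for studying GPCR coupling to this transducer.
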