Features (pLannotate 1.2.2; 27 found; start..end, strand, type, name):
     28..80      -  misc_feature   bom (fragment): basis of mobility region from pBR322
    235..614     +  enhancer       CMV enhancer: human cytomegalovirus immediate early enhancer
    615..818     +  promoter       CMV promoter: human cytomegalovirus (CMV) immediate early promoter
    814..847     +  LTR            5' LTR (truncated) (fragment): truncated 5' long terminal repeat (LTR) from HIV-1
    863..881     +  promoter       T7 promoter: promoter for bacteriophage T7 RNA polymerase
    917..1936    +  CDS            GNB3 (sequence partly withheld): GBB3_HUMAN - Experimental evidence at protein level: Swiss-Prot protein existence level 1. Guanine nucleotide-binding proteins (G proteins) are involved as a modulator or transducer in various transmembrane signaling systems. The beta and gamma chains are required for the GTPase activity, for replacement of GDP by GTP, and for G protein-effector interaction. From Homo sapiens (Human).
   1997..2713    +  CDS            EGFP: EGFP is a basic (constitutively fluorescent) green fluorescent protein published in 1996, derived from Aequorea victoria. It is reported to be a rapidly-maturing weak dimer with moderate acid sensitivity.
   2729..2938    +  CDS            GNG8: GBG8_HUMAN - Also known as GNG9, GNGT9. Experimental evidence at protein level: Swiss-Prot protein existence level 1. Guanine nucleotide-binding proteins (G proteins) are involved as a modulator or transducer in various transmembrane signaling systems. The beta and gamma chains are required for the GTPase activity, for replacement of GDP by GTP, and for G protein-effector interaction. From Homo sapiens (Human).
   3010..3027    -  promoter       SP6 promoter (fragment): promoter for bacteriophage SP6 RNA polymerase
   3150..3612    +  misc_feature   IRES: internal ribosome entry site (IRES) of the encephalomyocarditis virus (EMCV)
   3614..3877    +  CDS            GNAT1 (fragment): GNAT1_BOVIN - Experimental evidence at protein level: Swiss-Prot protein existence level 1. Functions as signal transducer for the rod photoreceptor RHO (PubMed:21285355, PubMed:23303210, PubMed:28655769, PubMed:8259210). Required for normal RHO-mediated light perception by the retina (By similarity). Guanine nucleotide-binding proteins (G proteins) function as transducers downstream of G protein-coupled receptors (GPCRs), such as the photoreceptor RHO. The alpha chain contains the guanine nucleotide binding site and alternates between an active, GTP-bound state and an inactive, GDP-bound stat
   3902..4834    +  CDS            LUCI_RENRE: Experimental evidence at protein level: Swiss-Prot protein existence level 1. Upon binding the substrate, the enzyme catalyzes an oxygenation, producing a very short-lived hydroperoxide that cyclizes into a dioxetanone structure, which collapses, releasing a CO(2) molecule. The spontaneous breakdown of the dioxetanone releases the energy (about 50 kcal/mole) that is necessary to generate the excited state of the coelenteramide product, which is the singlet form of the monoanion. In vivo the product undergoes the process of nonradiative energy transfer to an accessory protein, a green fluoresce
   4850..5644    +  CDS            GNAZ (fragment): GNAZ_HUMAN - Experimental evidence at protein level: Swiss-Prot protein existence level 1. Guanine nucleotide-binding proteins (G proteins) are involved as modulators or transducers in various transmembrane signaling systems. From Homo sapiens (Human).
   5762..5986    +  polyA_signal   bGH poly(A) signal: bovine growth hormone polyadenylation signal
   5990..6011    +  promoter       SV40 promoter (fragment): SV40 enhancer and early promoter
   6032..6460    +  rep_origin     f1 ori (sequence partly withheld): f1 bacteriophage origin of replication; arrow indicates direction of (+) strand synthesis
   6474..6803    +  promoter       SV40 promoter: SV40 enhancer and early promoter
   6870..7661    +  CDS            neo: KKA2_KLEPN - Also known as kan, nptII. Experimental evidence at protein level: Swiss-Prot protein existence level 1. Resistance to kanamycin, neomycin, paromomycin, ribostamycin, butirosin and gentamicin B. From Klebsiella pneumoniae.
   7685..7843    +  CDS            ble (fragment): BLE_KLEPN - Experimental evidence at protein level: Swiss-Prot protein existence level 1. Binding protein with a strong affinity to the bleomycin family of antibiotics. Binds to CL990; an antimitotic-antibiotic compound. From Klebsiella pneumoniae.
   7838..7959    +  polyA_signal   SV40 poly(A) signal: SV40 polyadenylation signal
   8032..8048    -  protein_bind   lac operator: The lac repressor binds to the lac operator to inhibit transcription in E. coli. This inhibition can be relieved by adding lactose or isopropyl-β-D-thiogalactopyranoside (IPTG). lac repressor encoded by lacI
   8056..8086    -  promoter       lac promoter: promoter for the E. coli lac operon
   8101..8122    -  protein_bind   CAP binding site: CAP binding activates transcription in the presence of cAMP. E. coli catabolite activator protein
   8135..8227    -  CDS            lacI (fragment): lac repressor; lacI; The lac repressor binds to the lac operator to inhibit transcription in E. coli. This inhibition can be relieved by adding lactose or isopropyl-β-D-thiogalactopyranoside (IPTG).
   8410..8998    -  rep_origin     ori: high-copy-number ColE1/pMB1/pBR322/pUC origin of replication
   9169..10029   -  CDS            AmpR: β-lactamase; bla; confers resistance to ampicillin, carbenicillin, and related antibiotics
  10030..10134   -  promoter       AmpR promoter: bla
>Addgene plasmid #196049 | TRUPATH Triple Gai2 | addgene full sequence | sequence record 385863 | Addgene NGS Result
GACGGATCGGGAGATCTCCCGATCCCCTATGGTGCACTCTCAGTACAATCTGCTCTGATGCCGCATAGTT
AAGCCAGTATCTGCTCCCTGCTTGTGTGTTGGAGGTCGCTGAGTAGTGCGCGAGCAAAATTTAAGCTACA
ACAAGGCAAGGCTTGACCGACAATTGCATGAAGAATCTGCTTAGGGTTAGGCGTTTTGCGCTGCTTCGCG
ATGTACGGGCCAGATATACGCGTTGACATTGATTATTGACTAGTTATTAATAGTAATCAATTACGGGGTC
ATTAGTTCATAGCCCATATATGGAGTTCCGCGTTACATAACTTACGGTAAATGGCCCGCCTGGCTGACCG
CCCAACGACCCCCGCCCATTGACGTCAATAATGACGTATGTTCCCATAGTAACGCCAATAGGGACTTTCC
ATTGACGTCAATGGGTGGAGTATTTACGGTAAACTGCCCACTTGGCAGTACATCAAGTGTATCATATGCC
AAGTACGCCCCCTATTGACGTCAATGACGGTAAATGGCCCGCCTGGCATTATGCCCAGTACATGACCTTA
TGGGACTTTCCTACTTGGCAGTACATCTACGTATTAGTCATCGCTATTACCATGGTGATGCGGTTTTGGC
AGTACATCAATGGGCGTGGATAGCGGTTTGACTCACGGGGATTTCCAAGTCTCCACCCCATTGACGTCAA
TGGGAGTTTGTTTTGGCACCAAAATCAACGGGACTTTCCAAAATGTCGTAACAACTCCGCCCCATTGACG
CAAATGGGCGGTAGGCGTGTACGGTGGGAGGTCTATATAAGCAGAGCTCTCTGGCTAACTAGAGAACCCA
CTGCTTACTGGCTTATCGAAATTAATACGACTCACTATAGGGAGACCCAAGCTGGCTAGCGTTTAAACTT
AAGCTTATG
[1017 nt withheld, positions 920-1936]
GAGGGCAGAGGAAGTCTTCTAACATGCGGTGACGTGGAGGAGAATCCCGGCCCTACCGGTATGGTGTCTA
AGGGAGAGGAGCTGTTCACCGGAGTGGTGCCTATCCTGGTGGAGCTGGACGGCGATGTGAATGGCCACAA
GTTTAGCGTGTCCGGAGAGGGAGAGGGCGACGCAACCTACGGCAAGCTGACACTGAAGTTCATCTGCACC
ACAGGCAAGCTGCCCGTGCCTTGGCCAACCCTGGTGACCACACTGAGCTACGGCGTGCAGTGTTTTTCCC
GGTATCCCGACCACATGAAGCAGCACGATTTCTTTAAGAGCGCCATGCCTGAGGGCTACGTGCAGGAGAG
GACAATCTTCTTTAAGGACGATGGCAACTATAAGACCCGCGCCGAGGTGAAGTTCGAGGGCGACACACTG
GTGAACCGGATCGAGCTGAAGGGCATCGACTTTAAGGAGGATGGCAATATCCTGGGCCACAAGCTGGAGT
ACAACTATAATCCCCACAACGTGTACATCATGGCCGATAAGCAGAAGAACGGCATCAAGGTCAATTTCAA
GATCCGCCACAATATCGAGGACGGCTCCGTGCAGCTGGCCGATCACTACCAGCAGAACACCCCAATCGGC
GACGGACCAGTGCTGCTGCCCGATAATCACTATCTGTTTACACAGTCTGCCCTGAGCAAGGACCCCAACG
AGAAGCGGGATCACATGGTGCTGCTGGAGTTCGTGACCGCAGCAGGAATCACACTGGGAATGGACGAGCT
GTATAAGGGCTCCGCCGGCACCATGTCTAACAATATGGCCAAGATCGCCGAGGCCAGAAAGACAGTGGAG
CAGCTGAAGCTGGAGGTCAATATCGATAGGATGAAGGTGTCTCAGGCTGCCGCCGAGCTGCTGGCCTTTT
GCGAGACCCACGCCAAGGACGATCCTCTGGTGACACCCGTGCCTGCAGCAGAGAACCCATTCCGGGATAA
GCGGCTGTTCTGCGTGCTGCTGTGACCGCGGCGTACGAGGCCTGCATGCTCCGGACCTGCAGGTTCGAAG
TCGACAGATCTCAATTGGGGCCCCTATAGTGTCACCTAAATAATTCCGCCCCCCCCTCTCCCTCCCCCCC
CCCTAACGTTACTGGCCGAAGCCGCTTGGAATAAGGCCGGTGTGCGTTTGTCTATATGTTATTTTCCACC
ATATTGCCGTCTTTTGGCAATGTGAGGGCCCGGAAACCTGGCCCTGTCTTCTTGACGAGCATTCCTAGGG
GTCTTTCCCCTCTCGCCAAAGGAATGCAAGGTCTGTTGAATGTCGTGAAGGAAGCAGTTCCTCTGGAAGC
TTCTTGAAGACAAACAACGTCTGTAGCGACCCTTTGCAGGCAGCGGAACCCCCCACCTGGCGACAGGTGC
CTCTGCGGCCAAAAGCCACGTGTATAAGATACACCTGCAAAGGCGGCACAACCCCAGTGCCACGTTGTGA
GTTGGATAGTTGTGGAAAGAGTCAAATGGCTCTCCTCAAGCGTATTCAACAAGGGGCTGAAGGATGCCCA
GAAGGTACCCCATTGTATGGGATCTGATCTGGGGCCTCGGTGCACATGCTTTACATGTGTTTAGTCGAGG
TTAAAAAAACGTCTAGGCCCCCCGAACCACGGGGACGTGGTTTTCCTTTGAAAAACACGATGATAATATG
GGCTGCACCGTGAGCGCAGAGGATAAGGCTGCCGCCGAGAGGTCCAAGATGATCGATAAGAACCTGAGGG
AGGACGGAGAGAAGGCAGCCCGCGAGGTGAAGCTGCTGCTGCTGGGAGCAGGAGAGTCTGGCAAGAGCAC
CATCGTGAAGCAGATGAAGATCATCCACGAGGATGGCTATTCCGAGGAGGAGTGTAGGCAGTACCGCGCC
GTGGTGTATTCCAACACAATCCAGTCTATCATGGCCATCGTGAAGGCAATGGGAAATTCTGGAGGAGGAG
GCTCCATGGCATCTAAGGTGTACGACCCAGAGCAGCGGAAGAGAATGATCACCGGACCACAGTGGTGGGC
AAGATGCAAGCAGATGAACGTGCTGGATAGCTTTATCAATTACTATGACTCCGAGAAGCACGCCGAGAAC
GCCGTGATCTTCCTGCACGGCAATGCCACAAGCTCCTATCTGTGGAGGCACGTGGTGCCCCACATCGAGC
CTGTGGCCAGATGTATCATCCCTGATCTGATCGGCATGGGCAAGAGCGGCAAGTCCGGAAACGGCAGCTA
CAGGCTGCTGGACCACTACAAGTATCTGACCGCCTGGTTCGAGCTGCTGAATCTGCCAAAGAAGATCATC
TTTGTGGGACACGACTGGGGAGCAGCACTGGCATTCCACTACGCCTATGAGCACCAGGATAGAATCAAGG
CCATCGTGCACATGGAGTCTGTGGTGGACGTGATCGAGAGCTGGGACGAGTGGCCCGACATCGAGGAGGA
CATCGCCCTGATCAAGAGCGAGGAGGGCGAGAAGATGGTGCTGGAGAACAATTTCTTTGTGGAGACCGTG
CTGCCATCCAAGATCATGAGGAAGCTGGAGCCAGAGGAGTTCGCAGCATACCTGGAGCCTTTTAAGGAGA
AGGGCGAGGTGCGGAGACCTACACTGAGCTGGCCACGCGAGATCCCACTGGTGAAGGGAGGCAAGCCAGA
TGTGGTGCAGATCGTGCGGAACTACAATGCCTATCTGAGAGCCTCCGACGATCTGCCCAAGCTGTTCATC
GAGTCTGACCCTGGCTTCTTTAGCAACGCCATCGTGGAGGGCGCCAAGAAGTTCCCCAATACCGAGTTTG
TGAAGGTGAAGGGCCTGCACTTTCTGCAGGAGGACGCCCCTGATGAGATGGGCAAGTACATCAAGTCCTT
CGTGGAGCGGGTGCTGAAGAACGAGCAGTCCGGAGGAGGAGGCTCCCTGCAGATCGACTTTGCCGATCCA
TCTAGGGCCGACGATGCAAGGCAGCTGTTCGCCCTGAGCTGCACAGCAGAGGAGCAGGGAGTGCTGCCAG
ACGATCTGAGCGGCGTGATCAGGAGGCTGTGGGCAGACCACGGAGTGCAGGCCTGTTTCGGAAGGTCCCG
CGAGTATCAGCTGAACGATTCTGCCGCCTACTATCTGAATGACCTGGAGAGAATCGCCCAGTCCGATTAC
ATCCCTACCCAGCAGGACGTGCTGCGGACAAGAGTGAAGACCACAGGCATCGTGGAGACCCACTTCACCT
TCAAGGATCTGCACTTCAAGATGTTTGACGTGGGCGGCCAGCGGTCTGAGAGAAAGAAGTGGATTCACTG
CTTCGAGGGCGTGACCGCCATCATCTTTTGTGTGGCCCTGAGCGCCTATGATCTGGTGCTGGCCGAGGAC
GAGGAGATGAACAGGATGCACGAGTCCATGAAGCTGTTCGATTCTATCTGCAACAATAAGTGGTTTACCG
ACACATCCATCATCCTGTTCCTGAATAAGAAGGATCTGTTTGAGGAGAAGATCACCCACTCTCCTCTGAC
AATCTGTTTTCCAGAGTACACAGGCGCCAACAAGTATGACGAGGCCGCCTCTTACATCCAGAGCAAGTTT
GAGGATCTGAATAAGCGCAAGGACACCAAGGAGATCTACACCCACTTCACATGCGCCACCGATACAAAGA
ATGTGCAGTTCGTGTTTGATGCCGTGACAGACGTGATCATCAAGAACAATCTGAAGGACTGTGGCCTGTT
CTGAGGTACCGAGCTCGGATCCACTAGTCCAGTGTGGTGGAATTCTGCAGATATCCAGCACAGTGGCGGC
CGCTCGAGTCTAGAGGGCCCGTTTAAACCCGCTGATCAGCCTCGACTGTGCCTTCTAGTTGCCAGCCATC
TGTTGTTTGCCCCTCCCCCGTGCCTTCCTTGACCCTGGAAGGTGCCACTCCCACTGTCCTTTCCTAATAA
AATGAGGAAATTGCATCGCATTGTCTGAGTAGGTGTCATTCTATTCTGGGGGGTGGGGTGGGGCAGGACA
GCAAGGGGGAGGATTGGGAAGACAATAGCAGGCATGCTGGGGATGCGGTGGGCTCTATGGCTTCTGAGGC
GGAAAGAACCAGCTGGGGCTCTAGGGGGTATCCCC
[124 nt withheld, positions 6032-6155]
C
[91 nt withheld, positions 6157-6247]
A
[49 nt withheld, positions 6249-6297]
CCTTTGACGTTGGAGTCCACGTTCTTT
[37 nt withheld, positions 6325-6361]
ACCCTATCTCGGTCTATTCTTTTGATTTATAAGGGATTTTGCCGATTTCGGCCTATTGGTTAAAAAATGA
GCTGATTTAACAAAAATTTAACGCGAATTAATTCTGTGGAATGTGTGTCAGTTAGGGTGTGGAAAGTCCC
CAGGCTCCCCAGCAGGCAGAAGTATGCAAAGCATGCATCTCAATTAGTCAGCAACCAGGTGTGGAAAGTC
CCCAGGCTCCCCAGCAGGCAGAAGTATGCAAAGCATGCATCTCAATTAGTCAGCAACCATAGTCCCGCCC
CTAACTCCGCCCATCCCGCCCCTAACTCCGCCCAGTTCCGCCCATTCTCCGCCCCATGGCTGACTAATTT
TTTTTATTTATGCAGAGGCCGAGGCCGCCTCTGCCTCTGAGCTATTCCAGAAGTAGTGAGGAGGCTTTTT
TGGAGGCCTAGGCTTTTGCAAAAAGCTCCCGGGAGCTTGTATATCCATTTTCGGATCTGATCAAGAGACA
GGATGAGGATCGTTTCGCATGATTGAACAAGATGGATTGCACGCAGGTTCTCCGGCCGCTTGGGTGGAGA
GGCTATTCGGCTATGACTGGGCACAACAGACAATCGGCTGCTCTGATGCCGCCGTGTTCCGGCTGTCAGC
GCAGGGGCGCCCGGTTCTTTTTGTCAAGACCGACCTGTCCGGTGCCCTGAATGAACTGCAGGACGAGGCA
GCGCGGCTATCGTGGCTGGCCACGACGGGCGTTCCTTGCGCAGCTGTGCTCGACGTTGTCACTGAAGCGG
GAAGGGACTGGCTGCTATTGGGCGAAGTGCCGGGGCAGGATCTCCTGTCATCTCACCTTGCTCCTGCCGA
GAAAGTATCCATCATGGCTGATGCAATGCGGCGGCTGCATACGCTTGATCCGGCTACCTGCCCATTCGAC
CACCAAGCGAAACATCGCATCGAGCGAGCACGTACTCGGATGGAAGCCGGTCTTGTCGATCAGGATGATC
TGGACGAAGAGCATCAGGGGCTCGCGCCAGCCGAACTGTTCGCCAGGCTCAAGGCGCGCATGCCCGACGG
CGAGGATCTCGTCGTGACCCATGGCGATGCCTGCTTGCCGAATATCATGGTGGAAAATGGCCGCTTTTCT
GGATTCATCGACTGTGGCCGGCTGGGTGTGGCGGACCGCTATCAGGACATAGCGTTGGCTACCCGTGATA
TTGCTGAAGAGCTTGGCGGCGAATGGGCTGACCGCTTCCTCGTGCTTTACGGTATCGCCGCTCCCGATTC
GCAGCGCATCGCCTTCTATCGCCTTCTTGACGAGTTCTTCTGAGCGGGACTCTGGGGTTCGAAATGACCG
ACCAAGCGACGCCCAACCTGCCATCACGAGATTTCGATTCCACCGCCGCCTTCTATGAAAGGTTGGGCTT
CGGAATCGTTTTCCGGGACGCCGGCTGGATGATCCTCCAGCGCGGGGATCTCATGCTGGAGTTCTTCGCC
CACCCCAACTTGTTTATTGCAGCTTATAATGGTTACAAATAAAGCAATAGCATCACAAATTTCACAAATA
AAGCATTTTTTTCACTGCATTCTAGTTGTGGTTTGTCCAAACTCATCAATGTATCTTATCATGTCTGTAT
ACCGTCGACCTCTAGCTAGAGCTTGGCGTAATCATGGTCATAGCTGTTTCCTGTGTGAAATTGTTATCCG
CTCACAATTCCACACAACATACGAGCCGGAAGCATAAAGTGTAAAGCCTGGGGTGCCTAATGAGTGAGCT
AACTCACATTAATTGCGTTGCGCTCACTGCCCGCTTTCCAGTCGGGAAACCTGTCGTGCCAGCTGCATTA
ATGAATCGGCCAACGCGCGGGGAGAGGCGGTTTGCGTATTGGGCGCTCTTCCGCTTCCTCGCTCACTGAC
TCGCTGCGCTCGGTCGTTCGGCTGCGGCGAGCGGTATCAGCTCACTCAAAGGCGGTAATACGGTTATCCA
CAGAATCAGGGGATAACGCAGGAAAGAACATGTGAGCAAAAGGCCAGCAAAAGGCCAGGAACCGTAAAAA
GGCCGCGTTGCTGGCGTTTTTCCATAGGCTCCGCCCCCCTGACGAGCATCACAAAAATCGACGCTCAAGT
CAGAGGTGGCGAAACCCGACAGGACTATAAAGATACCAGGCGTTTCCCCCTGGAAGCTCCCTCGTGCGCT
CTCCTGTTCCGACCCTGCCGCTTACCGGATACCTGTCCGCCTTTCTCCCTTCGGGAAGCGTGGCGCTTTC
TCATAGCTCACGCTGTAGGTATCTCAGTTCGGTGTAGGTCGTTCGCTCCAAGCTGGGCTGTGTGCACGAA
CCCCCCGTTCAGCCCGACCGCTGCGCCTTATCCGGTAACTATCGTCTTGAGTCCAACCCGGTAAGACACG
ACTTATCGCCACTGGCAGCAGCCACTGGTAACAGGATTAGCAGAGCGAGGTATGTAGGCGGTGCTACAGA
GTTCTTGAAGTGGTGGCCTAACTACGGCTACACTAGAAGAACAGTATTTGGTATCTGCGCTCTGCTGAAG
CCAGTTACCTTCGGAAAAAGAGTTGGTAGCTCTTGATCCGGCAAACAAACCACCGCTGGTAGCGGTGGTT
TTTTTGTTTGCAAGCAGCAGATTACGCGCAGAAAAAAAGGATCTCAAGAAGATCCTTTGATCTTTTCTAC
GGGGTCTGACGCTCAGTGGAACGAAAACTCACGTTAAGGGATTTTGGTCATGAGATTATCAAAAAGGATC
TTCACCTAGATCCTTTTAAATTAAAAATGAAGTTTTAAATCAATCTAAAGTATATATGAGTAAACTTGGT
CTGACAGTTACCAATGCTTAATCAGTGAGGCACCTATCTCAGCGATCTGTCTATTTCGTTCATCCATAGT
TGCCTGACTCCCCGTCGTGTAGATAACTACGATACGGGAGGGCTTACCATCTGGCCCCAGTGCTGCAATG
ATACCGCGAGACCCACGCTCACCGGCTCCAGATTTATCAGCAATAAACCAGCCAGCCGGAAGGGCCGAGC
GCAGAAGTGGTCCTGCAACTTTATCCGCCTCCATCCAGTCTATTAATTGTTGCCGGGAAGCTAGAGTAAG
TAGTTCGCCAGTTAATAGTTTGCGCAACGTTGTTGCCATTGCTACAGGCATCGTGGTGTCACGCTCGTCG
TTTGGTATGGCTTCATTCAGCTCCGGTTCCCAACGATCAAGGCGAGTTACATGATCCCCCATGTTGTGCA
AAAAAGCGGTTAGCTCCTTCGGTCCTCCGATCGTTGTCAGAAGTAAGTTGGCCGCAGTGTTATCACTCAT
GGTTATGGCAGCACTGCATAATTCTCTTACTGTCATGCCATCCGTAAGATGCTTTTCTGTGACTGGTGAG
TACTCAACCAAGTCATTCTGAGAATAGTGTATGCGGCGACCGAGTTGCTCTTGCCCGGCGTCAATACGGG
ATAATACCGCGCCACATAGCAGAACTTTAAAAGTGCTCATCATTGGAAAACGTTCTTCGGGGCGAAAACT
CTCAAGGATCTTACCGCTGTTGAGATCCAGTTCGATGTAACCCACTCGTGCACCCAACTGATCTTCAGCA
TCTTTTACTTTCACCAGCGTTTCTGGGTGAGCAAAAACAGGAAGGCAAAATGCCGCAAAAAAGGGAATAA
GGGCGACACGGAAATGTTGAATACTCATACTCTTCCTTTTTCAATATTATTGAAGCATTTATCAGGGTTA
TTGTCTCATGAGCGGATACATATTTGAATGTATTTAGAAAAATAAACAAATAGGGGTTCCGCGCACATTT
CCCCGAAAAGTGCCACCTGACGTC
